>Addgene plasmid #226646 | pAM222 | addgene full sequence | sequence record 450585 | Addgene NGS Result
ATAGGCGCCAGCAACCGCACCTGTGGCGCCGGTGATGCCGGCCACGATGCGTCCGGCGTAGAGGATCGAG
ATCTCGATCCCGCGAAATTAATACGACTCACTATAGGGGAATTGTGAGCGGATAACAATTCCCCTCTAGA
AATAATTTTGTTTAACTTTAAGAAGGAGATATACATATGGCTTCTGGAGCCGATTCAAAAGGTGATGACC
TATCAACAGCCATTCTCAAACAGAAGAACCGTCCCAATCGGTTAATTGTTGATGAAGCCATCAATGAGGA
CAACAGTGTGGTGTCCTTGTCCCAGCCCAAGATGGATGAATTGCAGTTGTTCCGAGGTGACACAGTGTTG
CTGAAAGGAAAGAAGAGACGAGAAGCTGTTTGCATCGTCCTTTCTGATGATACTTGTTCTGATGAGAAGA
TTCGGATGAATAGAGTTGTTCGGAATAACCTTCGTGTACGCCTAGGGGATGTCATCAGCATCCAGCCATG
CCCTGATGTGAAGTACGGCAAACGTATCCATGTGCTGCCCATTGATGACACAGTGGAAGGCATTACTGGT
AATCTCTTCGAGGTATACCTTAAGCCGTACTTCCTGGAAGCGTATCGACCCATCCGGAAAGGAGACATTT
TTCTTGTCCGTGGTGGGATGCGTGCTGTGGAGTTCAAAGTGGTGGAAACAGATCCTAGCCCTTATTGCAT
TGTTGCTCCAGACACAGTGATCCACTGCGAAGGGGAGCCTATCAAACGAGAGGATGAGGAAGAGTCCTGG
AATGAAGTAGGGTATGATGACATTGGTGGCTGCAGGAAGCAGCTAGCTCAGATAAAGGAGATGGTGGAAC
TGCCCCTGAGACATCCTGCCCTCTTTAAGGCAATTGGTGTGAAGCCTCCTAGAGGAATCCTGCTTTACGG
ACCTCCTGGAACAGGAAAGACCCTGATTGCTCGAGCTGTAGCAAATGAGACTGGAGCCTTCTTCTTCTTG
ATCAATGGTCCTGAGATCATGAGCAAATTGGCTGGTGAGTCTGAGAGCAACCTTCGTAAAGCCTTTGAGG
AGGCTGAGAAGAATGCTCCTGCCATCATCTTCATTGATGAGCTAGATGCCATCGCTCCCAAAAGAGAGAA
AACTCATGGCGAGGTGGAGCGGCGCATTGTATCACAGTTGTTGACCCTCATGGATGGCCTAAAGCAGAGG
GCACATGTGATTGTTATGGCAGCAACCAACAGACCCAACAGCATTGACCCAGCTCTACGGCGATTTGGTC
GCTTTGACAGGGAGGTAGATATTGGAATTCCTGATGCTACAGGACGCTTAGAGATTCTTCAGATCCATAC
CAAGAACATGAAGCTGGCAGATGATGTGGACCTGGAACAGGTAGCCAATGAGACTCACGGGCATGTGGGT
GCTGACTTAGCAGCCCTGTGCTCAGAGGCTGCTCTGCAAGCCATCCGCAAGAAGATGGATCTCATTGACC
TAGAGGATGAGACCATTGATGCCGAGGTCATGAACTCTCTAGCAGTTACTATGGATGACTTCCGGTGGGC
CTTGAGCCAGAGTAACCCATCAGCACTGCGGGAAACCGTGGTAGAGGTGCCACAGGTAACCTGGGAAGAC
ATCGGGGGCCTAGAGGATGTCAAACGTGAGCTACAGGAGCTGGTCCAGTATCCTGTGGAGCACCCAGACA
AATTCCTGAAGTTTGGCATGACACCTTCCAAGGGAGTTCTGTTCTATGGACCTCCTGGCTGTGGGAAAAC
TTTGTTGGCCAAAGCCATTGCTAATGAATGCCAGGCCAACTTCATCTCCATCAAGGGTCCTGAGCTGCTC
ACCATGTGGTTTGGGGAGTCTGAGGCCAATGTCAGAGAAATCTTTGACAAGGCCCGCCAAGCTGCCCCCT
GTGTGCTATTCTTTGATGAGCTGGATTCGATTGCCAAGGCTCGTGGAGGTAACATTGGAGATGGTGGTGG
GGCTGCTGACCGAGTCATCAACCAGATCCTGACAGAAATGGATGGCATGTCCACAAAAAAAAATGTGTTC
ATCATTGGCGCTACCAACCGGCCTGACATCATTGATCCTGCCATCCTCAGACCTGGCCGTCTTGATCAGC
TCATCTACATCCCACTTCCTGATGAGAAGTCCCGTGTTGCCATCCTCAAGGCTAACCTGCGCAAGTCCCC
AGTTGCCAAGGATGTGGACTTGGAGTTCCTGGCTAAAATGACTAATGGCTTCTCTGGAGCTGACCTGACA
GAGATTTGCCAGCGTGCTTGCAAGCTGGCCATCCGTGAATCCATCGAGAGTGAGATTAGGCGAGAACGAG
AGAGGCAGACAAACCCATCAGCCATGGAGGTAGAAGAGGATGATCCAGTGCCTGAGATCCGTCGAGATCA
CTTTGAAGAAGCCATGCGCTTTGCGCGCCGTTCTGTCAGTGACAATGACATTCGGAAGTATGAGATGTTT
GCCCAGACCCTTCAGCAGAGTCGGGGCTTTGGCAGCTTCAGATTCCCTTCAGGGAACCAGGGTGGAGCTG
GCCCCAGTCAGGGCAGTGGAGGCGGCACAGGTGGCAGTGTATACACAGAAGACAATGATGATGACCTGTA
TGGCGTCGACAAGCTTGCGGCCGCACTCGAGCACCACCACCACCACCACTGAGATCCGGCTGCTAACAAA
GCCCGAAAGGAAGCTGAGTTGGCTGCTGCCACCGCTGAGCAATAACTAGCATAACCCCTTGGGGCCTCTA
AACGGGTCTTGAGGGGTTTTTTGCTGAAAGGAGGAACTATATCCGGATTGGCGAATGGG
[124 nt withheld, positions 2790-2913]
C
[91 nt withheld, positions 2915-3005]
A
[49 nt withheld, positions 3007-3055]
CCTTTGACGTTGGAGTCCACGTTCTTT
[37 nt withheld, positions 3083-3119]
ACCCTATCTCGGTCTATTCTTTTGATTTATAAGGGATTTTGCCGATTTCGGCCTATTGGTTAAAAAATGA
GCTGATTTAACAAAAATTTAACGCGAATTTTAACAAAATATTAACGCTTACAATTTAGGTGGCACTTTTC
GGGGAAATGTGCGCGGAACCCCTATTTGTTTATTTTTCTAAATACATTCAAATATGTATCCGCTCATGAA
TTAATTCTTAGAAAAACTCATCGAGCATCAAATGAAACTGCAATTTATTCATATCAGGATTATCAATACC
ATATTTTTGAAAAAGCCGTTTCTGTAATGAAGGAGAAAACTCACCGAGGCAGTTCCATAGGATGGCAAGA
TCCTGGTATCGGTCTGCGATTCCGACTCGTCCAACATCAATACAACCTATTAATTTCCCCTCGTCAAAAA
TAAGGTTATCAAGTGAGAAATCACCATGAGTGACGACTGAATCCGGTGAGAATGGCAAAAGTTTATGCAT
TTCTTTCCAGACTTGTTCAACAGGCCAGCCATTACGCTCGTCATCAAAATCACTCGCATCAACCAAACCG
TTATTCATTCGTGATTGCGCCTGAGCGAGACGAAATACGCGATCGCTGTTAAAAGGACAATTACAAACAG
GAATCGAATGCAACCGGCGCAGGAACACTGCCAGCGCATCAACAATATTTTCACCTGAATCAGGATATTC
TTCTAATACCTGGAATGCTGTTTTCCCGGGGATCGCAGTGGTGAGTAACCATGCATCATCAGGAGTACGG
ATAAAATGCTTGATGGTCGGAAGAGGCATAAATTCCGTCAGCCAGTTTAGTCTGACCATCTCATCTGTAA
CATCATTGGCAACGCTACCTTTGCCATGTTTCAGAAACAACTCTGGCGCATCGGGCTTCCCATACAATCG
ATAGATTGTCGCACCTGATTGCCCGACATTATCGCGAGCCCATTTATACCCATATAAATCAGCATCCATG
TTGGAATTTAATCGCGGCCTAGAGCAAGACGTTTCCCGTTGAATATGGCTCATAACACCCCTTGTATTAC
TGTTTATGTAAGCAGACAGTTTTATTGTTCATGACCAAAATCCCTTAACGTGAGTTTTCGTTCCACTGAG
CGTCAGACCCCGTAGAAAAGATCAAAGGATCTTCTTGAGATCCTTTTTTTCTGCGCGTAATCTGCTGCTT
GCAAACAAAAAAACCACCGCTACCAGCGGTGGTTTGTTTGCCGGATCAAGAGCTACCAACTCTTTTTCCG
AAGGTAACTGGCTTCAGCAGAGCGCAGATACCAAATACTGTCCTTCTAGTGTAGCCGTAGTTAGGCCACC
ACTTCAAGAACTCTGTAGCACCGCCTACATACCTCGCTCTGCTAATCCTGTTACCAGTGGCTGCTGCCAG
TGGCGATAAGTCGTGTCTTACCGGGTTGGACTCAAGACGATAGTTACCGGATAAGGCGCAGCGGTCGGGC
TGAACGGGGGGTTCGTGCACACAGCCCAGCTTGGAGCGAACGACCTACACCGAACTGAGATACCTACAGC
GTGAGCTATGAGAAAGCGCCACGCTTCCCGAAGGGAGAAAGGCGGACAGGTATCCGGTAAGCGGCAGGGT
CGGAACAGGAGAGCGCACGAGGGAGCTTCCAGGGGGAAACGCCTGGTATCTTTATAGTCCTGTCGGGTTT
CGCCACCTCTGACTTGAGCGTCGATTTTTGTGATGCTCGTCAGGGGGGCGGAGCCTATGGAAAAACGCCA
GCAACGCGGCCTTTTTACGGTTCCTGGCCTTTTGCTGGCCTTTTGCTCACATGTTCTTTCCTGCGTTATC
CCCTGATTCTGTGGATAACCGTATTACCGCCTTTGAGTGAGCTGATACCGCTCGCCGCAGCCGAACGACC
GAGCGCAGCGAGTCAGTGAGCGAGGAAGCGGAAGAGCGCCTGATGCGGTATTTTCTCCTTACGCATCTGT
GCGGTATTTCACACCGCAATGGTGCACTCTCAGTACAATCTGCTCTGATGCCGCATAGTTAAGCCAGTAT
ACACTCCGCTATCGCTACGTGACTGGGTCATGGCTGCGCCCCGACACCCGCCAACACCCGCTGACGCGCC
CTGACGGGCTTGTCTGCTCCCGGCATCCGCTTACAGACAAGCTGTGACCGTCTCCGGGAGCTGCATGTGT
CAGAGGTTTTCACCGTCATCACCGAAACGCGCGAGGCAGCTGCGGTAAAGCTCATCAGCGTGGTCGTGAA
GCGATTCACAGATGTCTGCCTGTTCATCCGCGTCCAGCTCGTTGAGTTTCTCCAGAAGCGTTAATGTCTG
GCTTCTGATAAAGCGGGCCATGTTAAGGGCGGTTTTTTCCTGTTTGGTCACTGATGCCTCCGTGTAAGGG
GGATTTCTGTTCATGGGGGTAATGATACCGATGAAACGAGAGAGGATGCTCACGATACGGGTTACTGATG
ATGAACATGCCCGGTTACTGGAACGTTGTGAGGGTAAACAACTGGCGGTATGGATGCGGCGGGACCAGAG
AAAAATCACTCAGGGTCAATGCCAGCGCTTCGTTAATACAGATGTAGGTGTTCCACAGGGTAGCCAGCAG
CATCCTGCGATGCAGATCCGGAACATAATGGTGCAGGGCGCTGACTTCCGCGTTTCCAGACTTTACGAAA
CACGGAAACCGAAGACCATTCATGTTGTTGCTCAGGTCGCAGACGTTTTGCAGCAGCAGTCGCTTCACGT
TCGCTCGCGTATCGGTGATTCATTCTGCTAACCAGTAAGGCAACCCCGCCAGCCTAGCCGGGTCCTCAAC
GACAGGAGCACGATCATGCGCACCCGTGGGGCCGCCATGCCGGCGATAATGGCCTGCTTCTCGCCGAAAC
GTTTGGTGGCGGGACCAGTGACGAAGGCTTGAGCGAGGGCGTGCAAGATTCCGAATACCGCAAGCGACAG
GCCGATCATCGTCGCGCTCCAGCGAAAGCGGTCCTCGCCGAAAATGACCCAGAGCGCTGCCGGCACCTGT
CCTACGAGTTGCATGATAAAGAAGACAGTCATAAGTGCGGCGACGATAGTCATGCCCCGCGCCCACCGGA
AGGAGCTGACTGGGTTGAAGGCTCTCAAGGGCATCGGTCGAGATCCCGGTGCCTAATGAGTGAGCTAACT
TACATTAATTGCGTTGCGCTCACTGCCCGCTTTCCAGTCGGGAAACCTGTCGTGCCAGCTGCATTAATGA
ATCGGCCAACGCGCGGGGAGAGGCGGTTTGCGTATTGGGCGCCAGGGTGGTTTTTCTTTTCACCAGTGAG
ACGGGCAACAGCTGATTGCCCTTCACCGCCTGGCCCTGAGAGAGTTGCAGCAAGCGGTCCACGCTGGTTT
GCCCCAGCAGGCGAAAATCCTGTTTGATGGTGGTTAACGGCGGGATATAACATGAGCTGTCTTCGGTATC
GTCGTATCCCACTACCGAGATATCCGCACCAACGCGCAGCCCGGACTCGGTAATGGCGCGCATTGCGCCC
AGCGCCATCTGATCGTTGGCAACCAGCATCGCAGTGGGAACGATGCCCTCATTCAGCATTTGCATGGTTT
GTTGAAAACCGGACATGGCACTCCAGTCGCCTTCCCGTTCCGCTATCGGCTGAATTTGATTGCGAGTGAG
ATATTTATGCCAGCCAGCCAGACGCAGACGCGCCGAGACAGAACTTAATGGGCCCGCTAACAGCGCGATT
TGCTGGTGACCCAATGCGACCAGATGCTCCACGCCCAGTCGCGTACCGTCTTCATGGGAGAAAATAATAC
TGTTGATGGGTGTCTGGTCAGAGACATCAAGAAATAACGCCGGAACATTAGTGCAGGCAGCTTCCACAGC
AATGGCATCCTGGTCATCCAGCGGATAGTTAATGATCAGCCCACTGACGCGTTGCGCGAGAAGATTGTGC
ACCGCCGCTTTACAGGCTTCGACGCCGCTTCGTTCTACCATCGACACCACCACGCTGGCACCCAGTTGAT
CGGCGCGAGATTTAATCGCCGCGACAATTTGCGACGGCGCGTGCAGGGCCAGACTGGAGGTGGCAACGCC
AATCAGCAACGACTGTTTGCCCGCCAGTTGTTGTGCCACGCGGTTGGGAATGTAATTCAGCTCCGCCATC
GCCGCTTCCACTTTTTCCCGCGTTTTCGCAGAAACGTGGCTGGCCTGGTTCACCACGCGGGAAACGGTCT
GATAAGAGACACCGGCATACTCTGCGACATCGTATAACGTTACTGGTTTCACATTCACCACCCTGAATTG
ACTCTCTTCCGGGCGCTATCATGCCATACCGCGAAAGGTTTTGCGCCATTCGATGGTGTCCGGGATCTCG
ACGCTCTCCCTTATGCGACTCCTGCATTAGGAAGCAGCCCAGTAGTAGGTTGAGGCCGTTGAGCACCGCC
GCCGCAAGGAATGGTGCATGCAAGGAGATGGCGCCCAACAGTCCCCCGGCCACGGGGCCTGCCACCATAC
CCACGCCGAAACAAGCGCTCATGAGCCCGAAGTGGCGAGCCCGATCTTCCCCATCGGTGATGTCGGCGAT
Features (pLannotate 1.2.2; 19 found; start..end, strand, type, name):
     89..107     +  promoter       T7 promoter: promoter for bacteriophage T7 RNA polymerase
    108..132     +  protein_bind   lac operator: The lac repressor binds to the lac operator to inhibit transcription in E. coli. This inhibition can be relieved by adding lactose or isopropyl-β-D-thiogalactopyranoside (IPTG). lac repressor encoded by lacI
    147..169     +  RBS            RBS: efficient ribosome binding site from bacteriophage T7 gene 10 (Olins and Rangwala, 1989)
    177..2594    +  CDS            VCP: TERA_HUMAN - Experimental evidence at protein level: Swiss-Prot protein existence level 1. Necessary for the fragmentation of Golgi stacks during mitosis and for their reassembly after mitosis. Involved in the formation of the transitional endoplasmic reticulum (tER). The transfer of membranes from the endoplasmic reticulum to the Golgi apparatus occurs via 50-70 nm transition vesicles which derive from part-rough, part-smooth transitional elements of the endoplasmic reticulum (tER). Vesicle budding from the tER is an ATP-dependent process. The ternary complex containing UFD1, VCP and NPLOC4 b
   2622..2639    +  CDS            9xHis (fragment): 9xHis affinity tag
   2649..2698    +  CDS            SET1 (fragment): solubility-enhancement tag derived from T7 phage gene 10B
   2706..2753    +  terminator     T7 terminator: transcription terminator for bacteriophage T7 RNA polymerase
   2790..3218    +  rep_origin     f1 ori (sequence partly withheld): f1 bacteriophage origin of replication; arrow indicates direction of (+) strand synthesis
   3271..3328    +  promoter       AmpR promoter (fragment): bla
   3337..4152    -  CDS            KanR: aminoglycoside phosphotransferase; aph(3')-Ia; confers resistance to kanamycin in bacteria or G418 (Geneticin®) in eukaryotes
   4274..4862    +  rep_origin     ori: high-copy-number ColE1/pMB1/pBR322/pUC origin of replication
   5048..5187    -  misc_feature   bom: basis of mobility region from pBR322
   5289..5480    -  CDS            rop: Rop protein, which maintains plasmids at low copy number; rop
   5497..5877    +  CDS            YPB1_ECOLX: Protein predicted: Swiss-Prot protein existence level 4. From Escherichia coli.
   5949..6240    -  CDS            TcR (fragment): tetracycline efflux protein; tet; confers resistance to tetracycline
   6255..6276    -  protein_bind   CAP binding site: CAP binding activates transcription in the presence of cAMP. E. coli catabolite activator protein
   6289..7371    -  CDS            lacI: lac repressor; lacI; The lac repressor binds to the lac operator to inhibit transcription in E. coli. This inhibition can be relieved by adding lactose or isopropyl-β-D-thiogalactopyranoside (IPTG).
   7372..7449    -  promoter       lacI promoter: lacI
   7457..67      -  CDS            TcR (fragment) (across the origin): tetracycline efflux protein; tet; confers resistance to tetracycline
