[The description below was written by a language model from this plasmid's Addgene catalogue record and pLannotate feature annotations shown in this document.]
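Description:
pAM222 is a bacterial expression plasmid built on the pET24b backbone that encodes human p97 (VCP, also known as CDC48 or TERA), a AAA+ ATPase, carrying the L198W point mutation and a C-terminal hexahistidine tag. The sequenced record is 7,669 nt. The plasmid is maintained in E. coli through a ColE1/pMB1-type origin and selected with kanamycin via the aph(3')-Ia (KanR) gene. The catalogue lists it as high copy, although the backbone also retains the rop gene and the pBR322 bom region, which are typical of pET vectors and usually moderate copy number. An f1 origin is present as well. The short tetracycline-resistance fragments, the AmpR promoter fragment and the small SET1/gene 10 match downstream of the tag appear to be backbone remnants or annotation artefacts rather than functional parts.

Expression is driven by a T7 promoter followed immediately by a lac operator, with the T7 gene 10 ribosome binding site upstream of the VCP open reading frame and a T7 terminator downstream. The plasmid-borne lacI gene supplies repressor, so transcription is held off until IPTG or lactose is added in a host that provides T7 RNA polymerase. The histidine tag, annotated as a fragment of a longer His tag and consistent with the His6 named in the record, lies just after the coding sequence and permits metal-affinity purification of the recombinant protein. The associated publication concerns multisystem proteinopathy mutations in p97 and their effects on NPLOC4·UFD1L cofactor binding and substrate processing. This suggests the construct is used to produce purified mutant p97 for biochemical and structural comparison with the wild-type enzyme.
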