Addgene plasmid #226646: pAM222
Purpose: pET24b-p97-L198W-His6
Depositing lab: Andreas Martin. Depositing organization: University of California, Berkeley. Publication: Multisystem Proteinopathy Mutations in VCP/p97 Increase NPLOC4.UFD1L Binding and Substrate Processing. Blythe EE, Gates SN, Deshaies RJ, Martin A. Structure. 2019 Dec 3;27(12):1820-1829.e4. doi: 10.1016/j.str.2019.09.011. Epub 2019 Oct 14. PubMed 31623962.
Backbone
  Vector backbone: pET24b
  Vector type: Bacterial Expression
Growth in bacteria
  Bacterial resistance: Kanamycin, 50 μg/mL
  Growth temperature: 37°C
  Growth strain: DH5alpha
  Copy number: High Copy
Gene/Insert
  Gene/Insert name: p97
  Species: H. sapiens (human)
  Mutation: L198W
  Entrez Gene: VCP (a.k.a. CDC48, FTDALS6, TERA, p97)
  Tag / fusion protein: His (C terminal on insert)
Terms and licenses: Academic/Nonprofit Terms; Industry Terms: Not Available to Industry
How to cite: pAM222 was a gift from Andreas Martin (Addgene plasmid # 226646 ; http://n2t.net/addgene:226646 ; RRID:Addgene_226646)
